>Addgene plasmid #209568 | pCAGIG-FLAG-SHTN1L | addgene full sequence | sequence record 413364 | Addgene NGS Result
GGTCGACATTGATTATTGACTAGTTATTAATAGTAATCAATTACGGGGTCATTAGTTCATAGCCCATATA
TGGAGTTCCGCGTTACATAACTTACGGTAAATGGCCCGCCTGGCTGACCGCCCAACGACCCCCGCCCATT
GACGTCAATAATGACGTATGTTCCCATAGTAACGCCAATAGGGACTTTCCATTGACGTCAATGGGTGGAG
TATTTACGGTAAACTGCCCACTTGGCAGTACATCAAGTGTATCATATGCCAAGTACGCCCCCTATTGACG
TCAATGACGGTAAATGGCCCGCCTGGCATTATGCCCAGTACATGACCTTATGGGACTTTCCTACTTGGCA
GTACATCTACGTATTAGTCATCGCTATTACCATGGTCGAGGTGAGCCCCACGTTCTGCTTCACTCTCCCC
ATCTCCCCCCCCTCCCCACCCCCAATTTTGTATTTATTTATTTTTTAATTATTTTGTGCAGCGATGGGGG
CGGGGGGGGGGGGGGGCGCGCCCCGGGGGGGGGGGGGGGGGGGGGGGGGCGGGGCGGGGCGAGGCGGAGA
GGTGCGGCGGCAGCCAATCAGAGCGGCGCGCTCCGAAAGTTTCCTTTTATGGCGAGGCGGCGGCGGCGGC
GGCCCTATAAAAAGCGAAGCGCGCGGCGGGCGGGAGTCGCTGCGCGCTGCCTTCGCCCCGTGCCCCGCTC
CGCCGCCGCCTCGCGCCGCCCGCCCCGGCTCTGACTGACCGCGTTACTCCCACAGGTGAGCGGGCGGGAC
GGCCCTTCTCCTCCGGGCTGTAATTAGCGCTTGGTTTAATGACGGCTTGTTTCTTTTCTGTGGCTGCGTG
AAAGCCTTGAGGGGCTCCGGGAGGGCCCTTTGTGCGGGGGGAGCGGCTCGGGGGGTGCGTGCGTGTGTGT
GTGCGTGGGGAGCGCCGCGTGCGGCTCCGCGCTGCCCGGCGGCTGTGAGCGCTGCGGGCGCGGCGCGGGG
CTTTGTGCGCTCCGCAGTGTGCGCGAGGGGAGCGCGGCCGGGGGCGGTGCCCCGCGGTGCGGGGGGGGCT
GCGAGGGGAACAAAGGCTGCGTGCGGGGTGTGTGCGTGGGGGGGTGAGCAGGGGGTGTGGGCGCGTCGGT
CGGGCTGCAACCCCCCCTGCACCCCCCTCCCCGAGTTGCTGAGCACGGCCCGGCTTCGGGTGCGGGGCTC
CGTACGGGGCGTGGCGCGGGGCTCGCCGTGCCGGGCGGGGGGTGGCGGCAGGTGGGGGTGCCGGGCGGGG
CGGGGCCGCCTCGGGCCGGGGAGGGCTCGGGGGAGGGGCGCGGCGGCCCCCGGAGCGCCGGCGGCTGTCG
AGGCGCGGCGAGCCGCAGCCATTGCCTTTTATGGTAATCGTGCGAGAGGGCGCAGGGACTTCCTTTGTCC
CAAATCTGTGCGGAGCCGAAATCTGGGAGGCGCCGCCGCACCCCCTCTAGCGGGCGCGGGGCGAAGCGGT
GCGGCGCCGGCAGGAAGGAAATGGGCGGGGAGGGCCTTCGTGCGTCGCCGCGCCGCCGTCCCCTTCTCCC
TCTCCAGCCTCGGGGCTGTCCGCGGGGGGACGGCTGCCTTCGGGGGGGACGGGGCAGGGCGGGGTTCGGC
TTCTGGCGTGTGACCGGCGGCTCTAGAGCCTCTGCTAACCATGTTCATGCCTTCTTCTTTTTCCTACAGC
TCCTGGGCAACGTGCTGGTTATTGTGCTGTCTCATCATTTTGGCAAAGAATTCCTCGAGCCACCATGGAC
TACAAGGACGACGACGACAAGAACAGCTCGGACGAGGAGAAGCAGCTGCAGCTCATCACCAGCTTGAAGG
AGCAAGCCATTGGCGAATATGAAGACCTTCGAGCAGAGAACCAGAAAACAAAGGAGAAGTGTGACAAAAT
TAGGCAAGAACGAGATGAAGCTGTTAAAAAACTGGAAGAGTTTCAGAAAATTTCACATATGGTTATAGAG
GAGGTGAATTTCATGCAGAACCATCTTGAAATAGAGAAGACATGTCGAGAGAGCGCTGAAGCCTTGGCGA
CAAAGCTAAATAAAGAAAATAAAACACTGAAAAGAATCAGCATGCTATACATGGCCAAACTGGGGCCAGA
CGTAATTACAGAGGAGATAAACATTGATGATGATGACCCAGCCACCGACACAGATGCTGCGGCTGAGACC
TGTGTGTCTGTTCAGTGTCAGAAGCAAATCAAAGAACTTCGAGATCAAATTGTGTCTGTTCAGGAAGAAA
AGAAGGTGTTAGCCATCGAGCTGGAAAACCTCAAGAGCAAACTCGGGGAGGTGATGGAGGAGGTAAATAA
AGTTAAGCAAGAAAAAGCTGTTTTAAATTCAGAAGTCCTTGAGCAGAGGAAAGTCTTAGAAAAATGCAAC
AGAGTGTCCATGTTGGCTGTTGAAGAGTATGAGGAACTGCAAGTGAACCTGGAACTGGAGAAGGACCTTC
GCAAGAAAGCAGAGTCTTTTGCACAAGAGATGTTCATTGAACAAAACAAACTGAAGAGACAAAGCCACCT
TCTGCTGCAGAGCTCCCTTCCTGACCAGCAGCTTTTGAAAGCTTTAGACGAAAACGCAAAACTTATCCAG
CAGCTTGAAGAAGAGAGGATCCAGCATCAGAAAAAGGTCAAAGAGCTGGAGGAGCGGCTGGAGAATGAAG
CACTTCACAAAGAGATCCATAACCTCAGACAACAGCTGGAGCTTCTGGAAGACGACAAGAGGGAGCTAGA
GCAGAAATACCAGAGCTCGGAGGAGAAGGCCCGGAACCTGAAGCATTCAGTGGATGAACTTCAGAAGCGA
GTGAACCAGTCTGAGAATTCGGTACCTCCCCCGCCTCCTCCTCCTCCACCTCTCCCCCCTCCACCTCCCA
ATCCAATCCGGTCCCTCATGTCTATGATCCGGAAGCGATCTCACCCCAGTGGCAATAGTGCTAAGAAAGA
AAAGACAACTCAGCCAGAGACAGCTGAGGAAGTCACAGACCTGAAGAGGCAAGCAGTGGAAGAGATGATG
GACAGAATTAAGAAGGGAGTTCATCTTAGACCGGTTAACCAGACAGCCAGACCCAAGGCAAAGCCAGACT
CTCTCAAGGGCTCAGAAAGTGCGGTGGATGAGCTGAAGGGAATCCTGGGGACACTTAACAAATCCACTAG
TTCGAGAAGCTTAAAATCCCTTGGCCCTGAGAACAGTGAAACTGAGTTAGAGAGGATTTTACGTCGCAGA
AAGCTGACGGCAGAAGCAGATAGCAGTAGTCCTACCGGGATATTAGCCACCTCAGAGTCCAAGTCCATGC
CAGTGTTGGGTTCTGTATCCAGTGTAACAAAATCAGCCTTGAACAAGAAAACTCTGGAGGCAGAATTCAA
CAACCCGTGTCCCCTAACACCTGAGCCAGGTGAAGGGCCCCGTAAATTGGAAGGATGCACGAATCCCAAG
GTTACCTTTCAGCCTCCCAGTAAAGGTGGATACAGGAGAAAATGTGTGGGCAGTGAAAACCAAGCTGAGC
CAGTTGTAGTATTAGATCCTGTTTCCACACACGAACCCCAAACCAAAGACCAGGCTGCTGAAAAAGACCC
AACTCAATTCGAGGAGGAGGGAGGTGAAACCCAACCAGAATACAAAGAAGACAGCGGTGGGAAAACAGGA
GAGACGGACAGTTCCAACTGCTGATCGAGGATATCGCGGCCGCTACGTAAATTCCGCCCCCCCCCCCCCT
CTCCCTCCCCCCCCCCTAACGTTACTGGCCGAAGCCGCTTGGAATAAGGCCGGTGTGCGTTTGTCTATAT
GTTATTTTCCACCATATTGCCGTCTTTTGGCAATGTGAGGGCCCGGAAACCTGGCCCTGTCTTCTTGACG
AGCATTCCTAGGGGTCTTTCCCCTCTCGCCAAAGGAATGCAAGGTCTGTTGAATGTCGTGAAGGAAGCAG
TTCCTCTGGAAGCTTCTTGAAGACAAACAACGTCTGTAGCGACCCTTTGCAGGCAGCGGAACCCCCCACC
TGGCGACAGGTGCCTCTGCGGCCAAAAGCCACGTGTATAAGATACACCTGCAAAGGCGGCACAACCCCAG
TGCCACGTTGTGAGTTGGATAGTTGTGGAAAGAGTCAAATGGCTCTCCTCAAGCGTATTCAACAAGGGGC
TGAAGGATGCCCAGAAGGTACCCCATTGTATGGGATCTGATCTGGGGCCTCGGTGCACATGCTTTACATG
TGTTTAGTCGAGGTTAAAAAAACGTCTAGGCCCCCCGAACCACGGGGACGTGGTTTTCCTTTGAAAAACA
CGATGATAATATGGCCACAACCATGGTGAGCAAGGGCGAGGAGCTGTTCACCGGGGTGGTGCCCATCCTG
GTCGAGCTGGACGGCGACGTAAACGGCCACAAGTTCAGCGTGTCCGGCGAGGGCGAGGGCGATGCCACCT
ACGGCAAGCTGACCCTGAAGTTCATCTGCACCACCGGCAAGCTGCCCGTGCCCTGGCCCACCCTCGTGAC
CACCCTGACCTACGGCGTGCAGTGCTTCAGCCGCTACCCCGACCACATGAAGCAGCACGACTTCTTCAAG
TCCGCCATGCCCGAAGGCTACGTCCAGGAGCGCACCATCTTCTTCAAGGACGACGGCAACTACAAGACCC
GCGCCGAGGTGAAGTTCGAGGGCGACACCCTGGTGAACCGCATCGAGCTGAAGGGCATCGACTTCAAGGA
GGACGGCAACATCCTGGGGCACAAGCTGGAGTACAACTACAACAGCCACAACGTCTATATCATGGCCGAC
AAGCAGAAGAACGGCATCAAGGTGAACTTCAAGATCCGCCACAACATCGAGGACGGCAGCGTGCAGCTCG
CCGACCACTACCAGCAGAACACCCCCATCGGCGACGGCCCCGTGCTGCTGCCCGACAACCACTACCTGAG
CACCCAGTCCGCCCTGAGCAAAGACCCCAACGAGAAGCGCGATCACATGGTCCTGCTGGAGTTCGTGACC
GCCGCCGGGATCACTCTCGGCATGGACGAGCTGTACAAGTAAAGCGGCCGGCCGCCAGCACAGTGGTCGA
TCGACCAATGCCCTGGCTCACAAATACCACTGAGATCTTTTTCCCTCTGCCAAAAATTATGGGGACATCA
TGAAGCCCCTTGAGCATCTGACTTCTGGCTAATAAAGGAAATTTATTTTCATTGCAATAGTGTGTTGGAA
TTTTTTGTGTCTCTCACTCGGAAGGACATATGGGAGGGCAAATCATTTAAAACATCAGAATGAGTATTTG
GTTTAGAGTTTGGCAACATATGCCCATATGCTGGCTGCCATGAACAAAGGTTGGCTATAAAGAGGTCATC
AGTATATGAAACAGCCCCCTGCTGTCCATTCCTTATTCCATAGAAAAGCCTTGACTTGAGGTTAGATTTT
TTTTATATTTTGTTTTGTGTTATTTTTTTCTTTAACATCCCTAAAATTTTCCTTACATGTTTTACTAGCC
AGATTTTTCCTCCTCTCCTGACTACTCCCAGTCATAGCTGTCCCTCTTCTCTTATGGAGATCCCTCGACC
TGCAGCCCAAGCTTGGCGTAATCATGGTCATAGCTGTTTCCTGTGTGAAATTGTTATCCGCTCACAATTC
CACACAACATACGAGCCGGAAGCATAAAGTGTAAAGCCTGGGGTGCCTAATGAGTGAGCTAACTCACATT
AATTGCGTTGCGCTCACTGCCCGCTTTCCAGTCGGGAAACCTGTCGTGCCAGCGGATCCGCATCTCAATT
AGTCAGCAACCATAGTCCCGCCCCTAACTCCGCCCATCCCGCCCCTAACTCCGCCCAGTTCCGCCCATTC
TCCGCCCCATGGCTGACTAATTTTTTTTATTTATGCAGAGGCCGAGGCCGCCTCGGCCTCTGAGCTATTC
CAGAAGTAGTGAGGAGGCTTTTTTGGAGGCCTAGGCTTTTGCAAAAAGCTAACTTGTTTATTGCAGCTTA
TAATGGTTACAAATAAAGCAATAGCATCACAAATTTCACAAATAAAGCATTTTTTTCACTGCATTCTAGT
TGTGGTTTGTCCAAACTCATCAATGTATCTTATCATGTCTGGATCCGCTGCATTAATGAATCGGCCAACG
CGCGGGGAGAGGCGGTTTGCGTATTGGGCGCTCTTCCGCTTCCTCGCTCACTGACTCGCTGCGCTCGGTC
GTTCGGCTGCGGCGAGCGGTATCAGCTCACTCAAAGGCGGTAATACGGTTATCCACAGAATCAGGGGATA
ACGCAGGAAAGAACATGTGAGCAAAAGGCCAGCAAAAGGCCAGGAACCGTAAAAAGGCCGCGTTGCTGGC
GTTTTTCCATAGGCTCCGCCCCCCTGACGAGCATCACAAAAATCGACGCTCAAGTCAGAGGTGGCGAAAC
CCGACAGGACTATAAAGATACCAGGCGTTTCCCCCTGGAAGCTCCCTCGTGCGCTCTCCTGTTCCGACCC
TGCCGCTTACCGGATACCTGTCCGCCTTTCTCCCTTCGGGAAGCGTGGCGCTTTCTCATAGCTCACGCTG
TAGGTATCTCAGTTCGGTGTAGGTCGTTCGCTCCAAGCTGGGCTGTGTGCACGAACCCCCCGTTCAGCCC
GACCGCTGCGCCTTATCCGGTAACTATCGTCTTGAGTCCAACCCGGTAAGACACGACTTATCGCCACTGG
CAGCAGCCACTGGTAACAGGATTAGCAGAGCGAGGTATGTAGGCGGTGCTACAGAGTTCTTGAAGTGGTG
GCCTAACTACGGCTACACTAGAAGAACAGTATTTGGTATCTGCGCTCTGCTGAAGCCAGTTACCTTCGGA
AAAAGAGTTGGTAGCTCTTGATCCGGCAAACAAACCACCGCTGGTAGCGGTGGTTTTTTTGTTTGCAAGC
AGCAGATTACGCGCAGAAAAAAAGGATCTCAAGAAGATCCTTTGATCTTTTCTACGGGGTCTGACGCTCA
GTGGAACGAAAACTCACGTTAAGGGATTTTGGTCATGAGATTATCAAAAAGGATCTTCACCTAGATCCTT
TTAAATTAAAAATGAAGTTTTAAATCAATCTAAAGTATATATGAGTAAACTTGGTCTGACAGTTACCAAT
GCTTAATCAGTGAGGCACCTATCTCAGCGATCTGTCTATTTCGTTCATCCATAGTTGCCTGACTCCCCGT
CGTGTAGATAACTACGATACGGGAGGGCTTACCATCTGGCCCCAGTGCTGCAATGATACCGCGAGACCCA
CGCTCACCGGCTCCAGATTTATCAGCAATAAACCAGCCAGCCGGAAGGGCCGAGCGCAGAAGTGGTCCTG
CAACTTTATCCGCCTCCATCCAGTCTATTAATTGTTGCCGGGAAGCTAGAGTAAGTAGTTCGCCAGTTAA
TAGTTTGCGCAACGTTGTTGCCATTGCTACAGGCATCGTGGTGTCACGCTCGTCGTTTGGTATGGCTTCA
TTCAGCTCCGGTTCCCAACGATCAAGGCGAGTTACATGATCCCCCATGTTGTGCAAAAAAGCGGTTAGCT
CCTTCGGTCCTCCGATCGTTGTCAGAAGTAAGTTGGCCGCAGTGTTATCACTCATGGTTATGGCAGCACT
GCATAATTCTCTTACTGTCATGCCATCCGTAAGATGCTTTTCTGTGACTGGTGAGTACTCAACCAAGTCA
TTCTGAGAATAGTGTATGCGGCGACCGAGTTGCTCTTGCCCGGCGTCAATACGGGATAATACCGCGCCAC
ATAGCAGAACTTTAAAAGTGCTCATCATTGGAAAACGTTCTTCGGGGCGAAAACTCTCAAGGATCTTACC
GCTGTTGAGATCCAGTTCGATGTAACCCACTCGTGCACCCAACTGATCTTCAGCATCTTTTACTTTCACC
AGCGTTTCTGGGTGAGCAAAAACAGGAAGGCAAAATGCCGCAAAAAAGGGAATAAGGGCGACACGGAAAT
GTTGAATACTCATACTCTTCCTTTTTCAATATTATTGAAGCATTTATCAGGGTTATTGTCTCATGAGCGG
ATACATATTTGAATGTATTTAGAAAAATAAACAAATAGGGGTTCCGCGCACATTTCCCCGAAAAGTGCCA
CCTG
Features (pLannotate 1.2.2; 20 found; start..end, strand, type, name):
      5..384     +  enhancer       CMV enhancer: human cytomegalovirus immediate early enhancer
    386..662     +  promoter       chicken β-actin promoter: No description available
    663..1679    +  intron         chimeric intron: chimera between introns from chicken β-actin and rabbit β-globin
   1677..1733    +  CDS            HBB (fragment): HBB_LEPEU - Experimental evidence at protein level: Swiss-Prot protein existence level 1. Involved in oxygen transport from the lung to the various peripheral tissues. From Lepus europaeus (European hare).
   1751..1771    +  CDS            FLAG (fragment): FLAG® epitope tag, followed by an enterokinase cleavage site
   1772..3661    +  CDS            Shtn1: SHOT1_MOUSE - Also known as Kiaa1598. Experimental evidence at protein level: Swiss-Prot protein existence level 1. Involved in the generation of internal asymmetric signals required for neuronal polarization and neurite outgrowth (PubMed:23864681). Mediates netrin-1-induced F-actin-substrate coupling or 'clutch engagement' within the axon growth cone through activation of CDC42, RAC1 and PAK1-dependent signaling pathway, thereby converting the F-actin retrograde flow into traction forces, concomitantly with filopodium extension and axon outgrowth. Plays a role in cytoskeletal organization by
   3817..4279    +  misc_feature   IRES: internal ribosome entry site (IRES) of the encephalomyocarditis virus (EMCV)
   4293..5012    +  CDS            EGFP: the original enhanced GFP (Yang et al., 1996) mammalian codon-optimized
   5141..5196    +  polyA_signal   β-globin poly(A) signal: rabbit β-globin polyadenylation signal (Gil and Proudfoot, 1987)
   5581..5597    -  protein_bind   lac operator: The lac repressor binds to the lac operator to inhibit transcription in E. coli. This inhibition can be relieved by adding lactose or isopropyl-β-D-thiogalactopyranoside (IPTG). lac repressor encoded by lacI
   5605..5635    -  promoter       lac promoter: promoter for the E. coli lac operon
   5650..5671    -  protein_bind   CAP binding site: CAP binding activates transcription in the presence of cAMP. E. coli catabolite activator protein
   5684..5723    -  CDS            lacI (fragment): lac repressor; lacI; The lac repressor binds to the lac operator to inhibit transcription in E. coli. This inhibition can be relieved by adding lactose or isopropyl-β-D-thiogalactopyranoside (IPTG).
   5730..5752    +  promoter       SV40 promoter (fragment): SV40 enhancer and early promoter
   5776..5911    +  rep_origin     SV40 ori: SV40 origin of replication
   5931..6065    +  polyA_signal   SV40 poly(A) signal: SV40 polyadenylation signal
   6067..6121    -  CDS            lacI (fragment): lac repressor; lacI; The lac repressor binds to the lac operator to inhibit transcription in E. coli. This inhibition can be relieved by adding lactose or isopropyl-β-D-thiogalactopyranoside (IPTG).
   6304..6892    -  rep_origin     ori: high-copy-number ColE1/pMB1/pBR322/pUC origin of replication
   7063..7923    -  CDS            AmpR: β-lactamase; bla; confers resistance to ampicillin, carbenicillin, and related antibiotics
   7924..8028    -  promoter       AmpR promoter: bla
