[The description below was written by a language model from this plasmid's Addgene catalogue record and pLannotate feature annotations shown in this document.]
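Description:
pCAGIG-FLAG-SHTN1L is a mammalian expression plasmid of about 8.1 kb, built on the pCAGIG backbone, that expresses the long isoform of mouse Shtn1 (Shootin1, also known as Kiaa1598). It is propagated in E. coli through a high-copy ColE1/pUC-type origin and selected with ampicillin via the β-lactamase gene and its native promoter. The backbone also carries remnants of a lac promoter/operator region and an SV40 origin with an adjacent SV40 poly(A) signal. The SV40 origin can support episomal replication in cells that supply large T antigen. No mammalian drug-selection marker is annotated.

Expression is driven by the composite CAG promoter, which consists of the CMV immediate-early enhancer, the chicken β-actin promoter and a chimeric β-actin/β-globin intron. This arrangement gives strong, broadly active transcription in mammalian cells, including neurons. Downstream lies a FLAG epitope immediately followed by the Shtn1 coding sequence, so the protein carries an N-terminal FLAG tag for detection or immunoprecipitation. An EMCV IRES then directs cap-independent translation of EGFP from the same transcript, which terminates at a rabbit β-globin polyadenylation signal. Because the cassette is bicistronic, green fluorescence marks transfected cells without EGFP being fused to Shootin1.

Shootin1 is annotated as a mediator of neuronal polarization, growth-cone clutch engagement and axon outgrowth. The plasmid comes from work on neuron-specific alternative splicing during axonogenesis, so it is suited to isoform-specific overexpression or rescue experiments in identifiable transfected cells. The restriction sites used for cloning are not recorded.
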