Addgene plasmid #209568: pCAGIG-FLAG-SHTN1L
Purpose: Mammalian expression of Shtn1 long isoform
Depositing lab: Sika Zheng. Depositing organization: University of California, Riverside. Publication: Axonogenesis Is Coordinated by Neuron-Specific Alternative Splicing Programming and Splicing Regulator PTBP2. Zhang M, Ergin V, Lin L, Stork C, Chen L, Zheng S. Neuron. 2019 Feb 20;101(4):690-706.e10. doi: 10.1016/j.neuron.2019.01.022. Epub 2019 Feb 4. PubMed 30733148.
Backbone
  Vector backbone: pCAGIG
  Vector type: Mammalian Expression
Growth in bacteria
  Bacterial resistance: Ampicillin, 100 μg/mL
  Growth temperature: 37°C
  Growth strain: DH5alpha
  Copy number: High Copy
Gene/Insert
  Gene/Insert name: Shtn1 long isoform (alt name: Shootin1; mKIAA1598; 4930506M07Rik)
  Species: M. musculus (mouse)
  Entrez Gene: 4930506M07Rik (a.k.a. KIAA1598, Kiaa1598, Shootin1, mKIAA1598)
  Cloning method: Restriction Enzyme; 5′ cloning site Unknown (unknown if destroyed)
Terms and licenses: Academic/Nonprofit Terms; Industry Terms: Not Available to Industry
How to cite: pCAGIG-FLAG-SHTN1L was a gift from Sika Zheng (Addgene plasmid # 209568 ; http://n2t.net/addgene:209568 ; RRID:Addgene_209568)
